>Addgene plasmid #80207 | non-targeting control gRNA (BRDN0001147723) | depositor full sequence | sequence record 150892 | Full Sequence
CCCGGGTGCAAAGATGGATAAAGTTTTAAACAGAGAGGAATCTTTGCAGCTAATGGACCTTCTAGGTCTT
GAAAGGAGTGGGAATTGGCTCCGGTGCCCGTCAGTGGGCAGAGCGCACATCGCCCACAGTCCCCGAGAAG
TTGGGGGGAGGGGTCGGCAATTGATCCGGTGCCTAGAGAAGGTGGCGCGGGGTAAACTGGGAAAGTGATG
TCGTGTACTGGCTCCGCCTTTTTCCCGAGGGTGGGGGAGAACCGTATATAAGTGCAGTAGTCGCCGTGAA
CGTTCTTTTTCGCAACGGGTTTGCCGCCAGAACACAGGTAAGTGCCGTGTGTGGTTCCCGCGGGCCTGGC
CTCTTTACGGGTTATGGCCCTTGCGTGCCTTGAATTACTTCCACCTGGCTGCAGTACGTGATTCTTGATC
CCGAGCTTCGGGTTGGAAGTGGGTGGGAGAGTTCGAGGCCTTGCGCTTAAGGAGCCCCTTCGCCTCGTGC
TTGAGTTGAGGCCTGGCCTGGGCGCTGGGGCCGCCGCGTGCGAATCTGGTGGCACCTTCGCGCCTGTCTC
GCTGCTTTCGATAAGTCTCTAGCCATTTAAAATTTTTGATGACCTGCTGCGACGCTTTTTTTCTGGCAAG
ATAGTCTTGTAAATGCGGGCCAAGATCTGCACACTGGTATTTCGGTTTTTGGGGCCGCGGGCGGCGACGG
GGCCCGTGCGTCCCAGCGCACATGTTCGGCGAGGCGGGGCCTGCGAGCGCGGCCACCGAGAATCGGACGG
GGGTAGTCTCAAGCTGGCCGGCCTGCTCTGGTGCCTGGCCTCGCGCCGCCGTGTATCGCCCCGCCCTGGG
CGGCAAGGCTGGCCCGGTCGGCACCAGTTGCGTGAGCGGAAAGATGGCCGCTTCCCGGCCCTGCTGCAGG
GAGCTCAAAATGGAGGACGCGGCGCTCGGGAGAGCGGGCGGGTGAGTCACCCACACAAAGGAAAAGGGCC
TTTCCGTCCTCAGCCGTCGCTTCATGTGACTCCACGGAGTACCGGGCGCCGTCCAGGCACCTCGATTAGT
TCTCGAGCTTTTGGAGTACGTCGTCTTTAGGTTGGGGGGAGGGGTTTTATGCGATGGAGTTTCCCCACAC
TGAGTGGGTGGAGACTGAAGTTAGGCCAGCTTGGCACTTGATGTAATTCTCCTTGGAATTTGCCCTTTTT
GAGTTTGGATCTTGGTTCATTCTCAAGCCTCAGACAGTGGTTCAAAGTTTTTTTCTTCCATTTCAGGTGT
CGTGACGTACGGCCACCATGACCGAGTACAAGCCCACGGTGCGCCTCGCCACCCGCGACGACGTCCCCAG
GGCCGTACGCACCCTCGCCGCCGCGTTCGCCGACTACCCCGCCACGCGCCACACCGTCGATCCGGACCGC
CACATCGAGCGGGTCACCGAGCTGCAAGAACTCTTCCTCACGCGCGTCGGGCTCGACATCGGCAAGGTGT
GGGTCGCGGACGACGGCGCCGCCGTGGCGGTCTGGACCACGCCGGAGAGCGTCGAAGCGGGGGCGGTGTT
CGCCGAGATCGGCCCGCGCATGGCCGAGTTGAGCGGTTCCCGGCTGGCCGCGCAGCAACAGATGGAAGGC
CTCCTGGCGCCGCACCGGCCCAAGGAGCCCGCGTGGTTCCTGGCCACCGTCGGAGTCTCGCCCGACCACC
AGGGCAAGGGTCTGGGCAGCGCCGTCGTGCTCCCCGGAGTGGAGGCGGCCGAGCGCGCCGGGGTGCCCGC
CTTCCTGGAGACCTCCGCGCCCCGCAACCTCCCCTTCTACGAGCGGCTCGGCTTCACCGTCACCGCCGAC
GTCGAGGTGCCCGAAGGACCGCGCACCTGGTGCATGACCCGCAAGCCCGGTGCCTGAACGCGTTAAGTCG
ACAATCAACCTCTGGATTACAAAATTTGTGAAAGATTGACTGGTATTCTTAACTATGTTGCTCCTTTTAC
GCTATGTGGATACGCTGCTTTAATGCCTTTGTATCATGCTATTGCTTCCCGTATGGCTTTCATTTTCTCC
TCCTTGTATAAATCCTGGTTGCTGTCTCTTTATGAGGAGTTGTGGCCCGTTGTCAGGCAACGTGGCGTGG
TGTGCACTGTGTTTGCTGACGCAACCCCCACTGGTTGGGGCATTGCCACCACCTGTCAGCTCCTTTCCGG
GACTTTCGCTTTCCCCCTCCCTATTGCCACGGCGGAACTCATCGCCGCCTGCCTTGCCCGCTGCTGGACA
GGGGCTCGGCTGTTGGGCACTGACAATTCCGTGGTGTTGTCGGGGAAATCATCGTCCTTTCCTTGGCTGC
TCGCCTGTGTTGCCACCTGGATTCTGCGCGGGACGTCCTTCTGCTACGTCCCTTCGGCCCTCAATCCAGC
GGACCTTCCTTCCCGCGGCCTGCTGCCGGCTCTGCGGCCTCTTCCGCGTCTTCGCCTTCGCCCTCAGACG
AGTCGGATCTCCCTTTGGGCCGCCTCCCCGCGTCGACTTTAAGACCAATGACTTACAAGGCAGCTGTAGA
TCTTAGCCACTTTTTAAAAGAAAAGGGGGGACTGGAAGGGCTAATTCACTCCCAACGAAGACAAGATCTG
CTTTTTGCTTGTACTGGGTCTCTCTGGTTAGACCAGATCTGAGCCTGGGAGCTCTCTGGCTAACTAGGGA
ACCCACTGCTTAAGCCTCAATAAAGCTTGCCTTGAGTGCTTCAAGTAGTGTGTGCCCGTCTGTTGTGTGA
CTCTGGTAACTAGAGATCCCTCAGACCCTTTTAGTCAGTGTGGAAAATCTCTAGCAGTACGTATAGTAGT
TCATGTCATCTTATTATTCAGTATTTATAACTTGCAAAGAAATGAATATCAGAGAGTGAGAGGAACTTGT
TTATTGCAGCTTATAATGGTTACAAATAAAGCAATAGCATCACAAATTTCACAAATAAAGCATTTTTTTC
ACTGCATTCTAGTTGTGGTTTGTCCAAACTCATCAATGTATCTTATCATGTCTGGCTCTAGCTATCCCGC
CCCTAACTCCGCCCATCCCGCCCCTAACTCCGCCCAGTTCCGCCCATTCTCCGCCCCATGGCTGACTAAT
TTTTTTTATTTATGCAGAGGCCGAGGCCGCCTCGGCCTCTGAGCTATTCCAGAAGTAGTGAGGAGGCTTT
TTTGGAGGCCTAGGGACGTACCCAATTCGCCCTATAGTGAGTCGTATTACGCGCGCTCACTGGCCGTCGT
TTTACAACGTCGTGACTGGGAAAACCCTGGCGTTACCCAACTTAATCGCCTTGCAGCACATCCCCCTTTC
GCCAGCTGGCGTAATAGCGAAGAGGCCCGCACCGATCGCCCTTCCCAACAGTTGCGCAGCCTGAATGGCG
AATGGG
[124 nt withheld, positions 3367-3490]
C
[91 nt withheld, positions 3492-3582]
A
[49 nt withheld, positions 3584-3632]
CCTTTGACGTTGGAGTCCACGTTCTTT
[37 nt withheld, positions 3660-3696]
ACCCTATCTCGGTCTATTCTTTTGATTTATAAGGGATTTTGCCGATTTCGGCCTATTGGTTAAAAAATGA
GCTGATTTAACAAAAATTTAACGCGAATTTTAACAAAATATTAACGCTTACAATTTAGGTGGCACTTTTC
GGGGAAATGTGCGCGGAACCCCTATTTGTTTATTTTTCTAAATACATTCAAATATGTATCCGCTCATGAG
ACAATAACCCTGATAAATGCTTCAATAATATTGAAAAAGGAAGAGTATGAGTATTCAACATTTCCGTGTC
GCCCTTATTCCCTTTTTTGCGGCATTTTGCCTTCCTGTTTTTGCTCACCCAGAAACGCTGGTGAAAGTAA
AAGATGCTGAAGATCAGTTGGGTGCACGAGTGGGTTACATCGAACTGGATCTCAACAGCGGTAAGATCCT
TGAGAGTTTTCGCCCCGAAGAACGTTTTCCAATGATGAGCACTTTTAAAGTTCTGCTATGTGGCGCGGTA
TTATCCCGTATTGACGCCGGGCAAGAGCAACTCGGTCGCCGCATACACTATTCTCAGAATGACTTGGTTG
AGTACTCACCAGTCACAGAAAAGCATCTTACGGATGGCATGACAGTAAGAGAATTATGCAGTGCTGCCAT
AACCATGAGTGATAACACTGCGGCCAACTTACTTCTGACAACGATCGGAGGACCGAAGGAGCTAACCGCT
TTTTTGCACAACATGGGGGATCATGTAACTCGCCTTGATCGTTGGGAACCGGAGCTGAATGAAGCCATAC
CAAACGACGAGCGTGACACCACGATGCCTGTAGCAATGGCAACAACGTTGCGCAAACTATTAACTGGCGA
ACTACTTACTCTAGCTTCCCGGCAACAATTAATAGACTGGATGGAGGCGGATAAAGTTGCAGGACCACTT
CTGCGCTCGGCCCTTCCGGCTGGCTGGTTTATTGCTGATAAATCTGGAGCCGGTGAGCGTGGGTCTCGCG
GTATCATTGCAGCACTGGGGCCAGATGGTAAGCCCTCCCGTATCGTAGTTATCTACACGACGGGGAGTCA
GGCAACTATGGATGAACGAAATAGACAGATCGCTGAGATAGGTGCCTCACTGATTAAGCATTGGTAACTG
TCAGACCAAGTTTACTCATATATACTTTAGATTGATTTAAAACTTCATTTTTAATTTAAAAGGATCTAGG
TGAAGATCCTTTTTGATAATCTCATGACCAAAATCCCTTAACGTGAGTTTTCGTTCCACTGAGCGTCAGA
CCCCGTAGAAAAGATCAAAGGATCTTCTTGAGATCCTTTTTTTCTGCGCGTAATCTGCTGCTTGCAAACA
AAAAAACCACCGCTACCAGCGGTGGTTTGTTTGCCGGATCAAGAGCTACCAACTCTTTTTCCGAAGGTAA
CTGGCTTCAGCAGAGCGCAGATACCAAATACTGTTCTTCTAGTGTAGCCGTAGTTAGGCCACCACTTCAA
GAACTCTGTAGCACCGCCTACATACCTCGCTCTGCTAATCCTGTTACCAGTGGCTGCTGCCAGTGGCGAT
AAGTCGTGTCTTACCGGGTTGGACTCAAGACGATAGTTACCGGATAAGGCGCAGCGGTCGGGCTGAACGG
GGGGTTCGTGCACACAGCCCAGCTTGGAGCGAACGACCTACACCGAACTGAGATACCTACAGCGTGAGCT
ATGAGAAAGCGCCACGCTTCCCGAAGGGAGAAAGGCGGACAGGTATCCGGTAAGCGGCAGGGTCGGAACA
GGAGAGCGCACGAGGGAGCTTCCAGGGGGAAACGCCTGGTATCTTTATAGTCCTGTCGGGTTTCGCCACC
TCTGACTTGAGCGTCGATTTTTGTGATGCTCGTCAGGGGGGCGGAGCCTATGGAAAAACGCCAGCAACGC
GGCCTTTTTACGGTTCCTGGCCTTTTGCTGGCCTTTTGCTCACATGTTCTTTCCTGCGTTATCCCCTGAT
TCTGTGGATAACCGTATTACCGCCTTTGAGTGAGCTGATACCGCTCGCCGCAGCCGAACGACCGAGCGCA
GCGAGTCAGTGAGCGAGGAAGCGGAAGAGCGCCCAATACGCAAACCGCCTCTCCCCGCGCGTTGGCCGAT
TCATTAATGCAGCTGGCACGACAGGTTTCCCGACTGGAAAGCGGGCAGTGAGCGCAACGCAATTAATGTG
AGTTAGCTCACTCATTAGGCACCCCAGGCTTTACACTTTATGCTTCCGGCTCGTATGTTGTGTGGAATTG
TGAGCGGATAACAATTTCACACAGGAAACAGCTATGACCATGATTACGCCAAGCGCGCAATTAACCCTCA
CTAAAGGGAACAAAAGCTGGAGCTGCAAGCTTAATGTAGTCTTATGCAATACTCTTGTAGTCTTGCAACA
TGGTAACGATGAGTTAGCAACATGCCTTACAAGGAGAGAAAAAGCACCGTGCATGCCGATTGGTGGAAGT
AAGGTGGTACGATCGTGCCTTATTAGGAAGGCAACAGACGGGTCTGACATGGATTGGACGAACCACTGAA
TTGCCGCATTGCAGAGATATTGTATTTAAGTGCCTAGCTCGATACATAAACGGGTCTCTCTGGTTAGACC
AGATCTGAGCCTGGGAGCTCTCTGGCTAACTAGGGAACCCACTGCTTAAGCCTCAATAAAGCTTGCCTTG
AGTGCTTCAAGTAGTGTGTGCCCGTCTGTTGTGTGACTCTGGTAACTAGAGATCCCTCAGACCCTTTTAG
TCAGTGTGGAAAATCTCTAGCAGTGGCGCCCGAACAGGGACTTGAAAGCGAAAGGGAAACCAGAGGAGCT
CTCTCGACGCAGGACTCGGCTTGCTGAAGCGCGCACGGCAAGAGGCGAGGGGCGGCGACTGGTGAGTACG
CCAAAAATTTTGACTAGCGGAGGCTAGAAGGAGAGAGATGGGTGCGAGAGCGTCAGTATTAAGCGGGGGA
GAATTAGATCGCGATGGGAAAAAATTCGGTTAAGGCCAGGGGGAAAGAAAAAATATAAATTAAAACATAT
AGTATGGGCAAGCAGGGAGCTAGAACGATTCGCAGTTAATCCTGGCCTGTTAGAAACATCAGAAGGCTGT
AGACAAATACTGGGACAGCTACAACCATCCCTTCAGACAGGATCAGAAGAACTTAGATCATTATATAATA
CAGTAGCAACCCTCTATTGTGTGCATCAAAGGATAGAGATAAAAGACACCAAGGAAGCTTTAGACAAGAT
AGAGGAAGAGCAAAACAAAAGTAAGACCACCGCACAGCAAGCGGCCGCTGATCTTCAGACCTGGAGGAGG
AGATATGAGGGACAATTGGAGAAGTGAATTATATAAATATAAAGTAGTAAAAATTGAACCATTAGGAGTA
GCACCCACCAAGGCAAAGAGAAGAGTGGTGCAGAGAGAAAAAAGAGCAGTGGGAATAGGAGCTTTGTTCC
TTGGGTTCTTGGGAGCAGCAGGAAGCACTATGGGCGCAGCGTCAATGACGCTGACGGTACAGGCCAGACA
ATTATTGTCTGGTATAGTGCAGCAGCAGAACAATTTGCTGAGGGCTATTGAGGCGCAACAGCATCTGTTG
CAACTCACAGTCTGGGGCATCAAGCAGCTCCAGGCAAGAATCCTGGCTGTGGAAAGATACCTAAAGGATC
AACAGCTCCTGGGGATTTGGGGTTGCTCTGGAAAACTCATTTGCACCACTGCTGTGCCTTGGAATGCTAG
TTGGAGTAATAAATCTCTGGAACAGATTTGGAATCACACGACCTGGATGGAGTGGGACAGAGAAATTAAC
AATTACACAAGCTTAATACACTCCTTAATTGAAGAATCGCAAAACCAGCAAGAAAAGAATGAACAAGAAT
TATTGGAATTAGATAAATGGGCAAGTTTGTGGAATTGGTTTAACATAACAAATTGGCTGTGGTATATAAA
ATTATTCATAATGATAGTAGGAGGCTTGGTAGGTTTAAGAATAGTTTTTGCTGTACTTTCTATAGTGAAT
AGAGTTAGGCAGGGATATTCACCATTATCGTTTCAGACCCACCTCCCAACCCCGAGGGGACCCAGAGAGG
GCCTATTTCCCATGATTCCTTCATATTTGCATATACGATACAAGGCTGTTAGAGAGATAATTAGAATTAA
TTTGACTGTAAACACAAAGATATTAGTACAAAATACGTGACGTAGAAAGTAATAATTTCTTGGGTAGTTT
GCAGTTTTAAAATTATGTTTTAAAATGGACTATCATATGCTTACCGTAACTTGAAAGTATTTCGATTTCT
TGGCTTTATATATCTTGTGGAAAGGACGAAACACCGTTTGGGTTTATCCGCCCCCAGTTTTAGAGCTAGA
AATAGCAAGTTAAAATAAGGCTAGTCCGTTATCAACTTGAAAAAGTGGCACCGAGTCGGTGCTTTTTTAA
GCTTGGCGTAACTAGATCTTGAGACAAATGGCAGTATTCATCCACAATTTTAAAAGAAAAGGGGGGATTG
GGGGGTACAGTGCAGGGGAAAGAATAGTAGACATAATAGCAACAGACATACAAACTAAAGAATTACAAAA
ACAAATTACAAAAATTCAAAATTTTCGGGTTTATTACAGGGACAGCAGAGATCCACTTTGGCGCCGGCTC
GAGGGGG
Features (pLannotate 1.2.2; 29 found; start..end, strand, type, name):
     14..80      +  CDS            small t antigen (fragment): SV40 (simian virus 40) small t antigen
    106..317     +  promoter       EF-1α core promoter: core promoter for human elongation factor EF-1α
    318..1256    +  intron         EF-1α intron A: intron upstream of the start codon of human EF-1α
   1278..1877    +  CDS            PuroR (fragment): puromycin N-acetyltransferase; pac from Streptomyces; confers resistance to puromycin
   1893..2481    +  misc_feature   WPRE: woodchuck hepatitis virus posttranscriptional regulatory element
   2532..2551    +  misc_feature   cPPT/CTS (fragment): central polypurine tract and central termination sequence of HIV-1
   2553..2786    +  LTR            3' LTR (ΔU3): self-inactivating 3' long terminal repeat (LTR) from HIV-1
   2864..2985    +  polyA_signal   SV40 poly(A) signal: SV40 polyadenylation signal
   3025..3160    +  rep_origin     SV40 ori: SV40 origin of replication
   3181..3199    -  promoter       T7 promoter: promoter for bacteriophage T7 RNA polymerase
   3207..3362    +  CDS            lacZα (fragment): LacZα fragment of β-galactosidase; lacZ fragment
   3367..3795    +  rep_origin     f1 ori (sequence partly withheld): f1 bacteriophage origin of replication; arrow indicates direction of (+) strand synthesis
   3848..3952    +  promoter       AmpR promoter: bla
   3953..4813    +  CDS            AmpR: β-lactamase; bla; confers resistance to ampicillin, carbenicillin, and related antibiotics
   4984..5572    +  rep_origin     ori: high-copy-number ColE1/pMB1/pBR322/pUC origin of replication
   5755..5847    +  CDS            lacI (fragment): lac repressor; lacI; The lac repressor binds to the lac operator to inhibit transcription in E. coli. This inhibition can be relieved by adding lactose or isopropyl-β-D-thiogalactopyranoside (IPTG).
   5860..5881    +  protein_bind   CAP binding site: CAP binding activates transcription in the presence of cAMP. E. coli catabolite activator protein
   5896..5926    +  promoter       lac promoter: promoter for the E. coli lac operon
   5934..5950    +  protein_bind   lac operator: The lac repressor binds to the lac operator to inhibit transcription in E. coli. This inhibition can be relieved by adding lactose or isopropyl-β-D-thiogalactopyranoside (IPTG). lac repressor encoded by lacI
   5995..6013    +  promoter       T3 promoter: promoter for bacteriophage T3 RNA polymerase
   6041..6267    +  promoter       RSV promoter: Rous sarcoma virus enhancer/promoter
   6268..6448    +  LTR            5' LTR (truncated): truncated 5' long terminal repeat (LTR) from HIV-1
   6495..6620    +  misc_feature   HIV-1 Ψ: packaging signal of human immunodeficiency virus type 1
   6604..6967    +  CDS            HIV-1 gag (fragment): gag protein from human immunodeficiency virus 1; gag
   7113..7346    +  misc_feature   RRE: The Rev response element (RRE) of HIV-1 allows for Rev-dependent mRNA export from the nucleus to the cytoplasm.
   7723..7749    +  CDS            Rev (fragment): human immunodeficiency virus 1 (HIV-1) Rev protein; rev; enhances nuclear export of unspliced and incompletely spliced viral mRNAs
   7753..7993    +  promoter       U6 promoter: RNA polymerase III promoter for human U6 snRNA
   8023..8098    +  misc_RNA       gRNA scaffold: guide RNA scaffold for the Streptococcus pyogenes CRISPR/Cas9 system
   8154..8271    +  misc_feature   cPPT/CTS: central polypurine tract and central termination sequence of HIV-1
