[The description below was written by a language model from this plasmid's Addgene catalogue record and pLannotate feature annotations shown in this document.]
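Description:
The non-targeting control gRNA plasmid (BRDN0001147723) is a third-generation lentiviral guide RNA vector built on the lentiGuide-Puro backbone. It is used as a negative control in CRISPR-Cas9 experiments in mammalian cells. It is propagated in E. coli as a high-copy plasmid through a ColE1/pUC-type origin with ampicillin selection (AmpR under its own promoter). The bacterial backbone also carries an f1 origin, an SV40 origin and poly(A) signal, T7 and T3 promoters, and remnants of the lac region.

The lentiviral cassette begins with an RSV promoter fused to a truncated HIV-1 5' LTR, which makes genomic RNA production in packaging cells independent of Tat. This is followed by the Ψ packaging signal with a gag fragment, the Rev response element for Rev-dependent nuclear export, and a cPPT/CTS element. The cassette ends in a self-inactivating ΔU3 3' LTR.

Within this frame, a human U6 RNA polymerase III promoter drives a 20-nt spacer joined to the Streptococcus pyogenes Cas9 gRNA scaffold. The spacer is catalogued as a non-targeting control, with human listed as the species. Downstream, the EF-1α core promoter with its intron A expresses puromycin N-acetyltransferase for selection of transduced cells, and a WPRE enhances transcript expression.

The vector encodes no Cas9, so the nuclease must be supplied separately, for example from a Cas9-expressing cell line. The plasmid was deposited alongside work on optimised sgRNA design. It gives a baseline for the effects of transduction, selection and Cas9/gRNA expression when no genomic site is intentionally targeted, for comparison with gene-targeting guides in the same backbone.
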