Addgene plasmid #80207: non-targeting control gRNA (BRDN0001147723)
Purpose: 3rd generation lentiviral gRNA plasmid, non-targeting control gRNA
Depositing lab: John Doench & David Root. Depositing organization: Broad Institute. Publication: Optimized sgRNA design to maximize activity and minimize off-target effects of CRISPR-Cas9. Doench JG, Fusi N, Sullender M, Hegde M, Vaimberg EW, Donovan KF, Smith I, Tothova Z, Wilen C, Orchard R, Virgin HW, Listgarten J, Root DE. Nat Biotechnol. 2016 Jan 18. doi: 10.1038/nbt.3437. PubMed 26780180.
Backbone
  Vector backbone: lentiGuide-Puro
  Backbone manufacturer: Zhang Lab (Addgene plasmid # 52963)
  Vector type: Mammalian Expression, Lentiviral, CRISPR
  Selectable markers: Puromycin
Growth in bacteria
  Bacterial resistance: Ampicillin, 100 μg/mL
  Growth temperature: 37°C
  Growth strain: DH5alpha
  Copy number: High Copy
Gene/Insert
  Gene/Insert name: Non-targeting control gRNA
  gRNA/shRNA sequence: TTTGGGTTTATCCGCCCCCA
  Species: H. sapiens (human)
  Promoter: hU6
  Cloning method: Unknown
  Sequencing primers: 5′ U6-F; 3′ pS2-R
Terms and licenses: Academic/Nonprofit Terms; Industry Terms: Not Available to Industry
How to cite: non-targeting control gRNA (BRDN0001147723) was a gift from John Doench & David Root (Addgene plasmid # 80207 ; http://n2t.net/addgene:80207 ; RRID:Addgene_80207)
