>Addgene plasmid #80207 | non-targeting control gRNA (BRDN0001147723) | depositor partial sequence | sequence record 150893 | Target Sequence
TTTGGGTTTATCCGCCCCCA
