>Addgene plasmid #80207 | non-targeting control gRNA (BRDN0001147723) | addgene partial sequence | sequence record 189114 | hU6-F
GTAGAAAGTAATAATTTCTTGGGTAGTTTGCAGTTTTAAAATTATGTTTTAAAATGGACTATCATATGCT
TACCGTAACTTGAAAGTATTTCGATTTCTTGGCTTTATATATCTTGTGGAAAGGACGAAACACCGTTTGG
GTTTATCCGCCCCCAGTTTTAGAGCTAGAAATAGCAAGTTAAAATAAGGCTAGTCCGTTATCAACTTGAA
AAAGTGGCACCGAGTCGGTGCTTTTTTAAGCTTGGCGTAACTAGATCTTGAGACAAATGGCAGTATTCAT
CCACAATTTTAAAAGAAAAGGGGGGATTGGGGGGTACAGTGCAGGGGAAAGAATAGTAGACATAATAGCA
ACAGACATACAAACTAAAGAATTACAAAAACAAATTACAAAAATTCAAAATTTTCGGGTTTATTACAGGG
ACAGCAGAGATCCACTTTGGCGCCGGCTCGAGGGGGCCCGGGTGCAAAGATGGATAAAGTTTTAAACAGA
GAGGAATCTTTGCAGCTAATGGACCTTCTAGGTCTTGAAAGGAGTGGGAATTGGCTCCGGTGCCCGTCAG
TGGGCAGAGC
